Addgene plasmid #24234: pCDNA3 Flag BimL (S44A)
Depositing lab: Roger Davis. Depositing organization: University of Massachusetts, Worcester. Publication: JNK phosphorylation of Bim-related members of the Bcl2 family induces Bax-dependent apoptosis. Lei K, Davis RJ. Proc Natl Acad Sci U S A. 2003 Mar 4. 100(5):2432-7. 10.1073/pnas.0438011100 PubMed 12591950.
Backbone
  Vector backbone: pcDNA3
  Backbone manufacturer: invitrogen
  Backbone size w/o insert (bp): 5446
  Vector type: Mammalian Expression
Growth in bacteria
  Bacterial resistance: Ampicillin, 100 μg/mL
  Growth temperature: 37°C
  Growth strain: DH5alpha
  Copy number: High Copy
Gene/Insert
  Gene/Insert name: BimL (S44A) (alt name: BCL2-like 11)
  Species: H. sapiens (human)
  Insert size (bp): 458
  Mutation: Changed Serine 44 to Alanine
  GenBank ID: AF032458
  Entrez Gene: BCL2L11 (a.k.a. BAM, BIM, BOD)
  Tag / fusion protein: Flag (N terminal on insert)
  Cloning method: Restriction Enzyme; 5′ cloning site Hind III (not destroyed); 3′ cloning site EcoRI (not destroyed)
  Sequencing primers: 5′ T7; 3′ SP6
Terms and licenses: Academic/Nonprofit Terms; Industry Terms: Not Available to Industry
How to cite: pCDNA3 Flag BimL (S44A) was a gift from Roger Davis (Addgene plasmid # 24234 ; http://n2t.net/addgene:24234 ; RRID:Addgene_24234)
