[The description below was written by a language model from this plasmid's Addgene catalogue record.]
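Description:
pCDNA3 Flag BimL (S44A) is a mammalian expression plasmid built on the Invitrogen pcDNA3 backbone (about 5.4 kb without insert). It is propagated in E. coli as a high-copy plasmid under ampicillin selection. The record provides no feature table and does not list the promoter or any mammalian selection marker. pcDNA3 as a standard vector drives inserts from the CMV immediate-early promoter and carries a neomycin resistance cassette for G418 selection of stable lines. T7 and SP6 promoter sites flank its polylinker, consistent with the sequencing primers given in the record.

The insert is a roughly 460 bp human cDNA encoding BimL, the "long" isoform of BCL2L11 (Bim), a pro-apoptotic BH3-only member of the Bcl2 family. It was cloned between HindIII and EcoRI sites, both of which are retained. An N-terminal Flag epitope is fused to the protein, allowing detection by immunoblotting or recovery by immunoprecipitation with anti-Flag antibodies. The coding sequence carries a point mutation replacing serine 44 with alanine, which removes a potential phosphoacceptor residue.

The associated publication concerns JNK phosphorylation of Bim-related proteins and the resulting Bax-dependent apoptosis. In that context, the construct most plausibly serves as a non-phosphorylatable mutant for comparison with wild-type Flag-BimL in transfected mammalian cells. Such comparisons would test whether modification at this site contributes to Bim's pro-apoptotic activity. The record itself does not spell out the specific experimental use.
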