>Addgene plasmid #24234 | pCDNA3 Flag BimL (S44A) | addgene partial sequence | sequence record 30536 | 24234 with CMV-F
CTGGCTACTAGAGAACCCACTGCTTACTGGCTTATCGAAATTAATACGACTCACTATAGGGAGACCCAAG
CTTACGGCAGCCAACATGGACTATAAGGACGATGATGACAAAGGATCCGCAAAGCAACCTTCTGATGTAA
GTTCTGAGTGTGACCGAGAAGGTAGACAATTGCAGCCTGCGGAGAGGCCTCCCCAGCTCAGACCTGGGGC
CCCTACCTCCCTACAGACAGAGCCACAAGACAGGGCCCCAGCACCCATGAGTTGTGACAAATCAACACAA
ACCCCAAGTCCTCCTTGCCAGGCCTTCAACCACTATCTCAGTGCAATGGCTTCCATGAGGCAGGCTGAAC
CTGCAGATATGCGCCCAGAGATATGGATCGCCCAAGAGTTGCGGCGTATCGGAGACGAGTTTAACGCTTA
CTATGCAAGGAGGGTATTTTTGAATAATTACCAAGCAGCCGAAGACCACCCACGAATGGTTATCTTACGA
CTGTTACGTTACATTGTCCGCCTGGTGTGGAGAATGCATTGAGAATTCTGCAGATATCCATCACACTGGC
GGCCGCTCGAGCATGCATCTAGAGGGCCCTATTCTATAGTGTCACCTAAATGCTAGAGCTCGCTGATCAG
CCTCGACTGTGCCTTCTAGTTGCCAGCCATCTGTTGTTTGCCCCTCCCCCGTGCCTTCCTTGACCCTGGA
AGGTGCCACTCCCACTGTCCTTTCCTAATAAAATGAGGAAATTGCATCGCATTGTCTGAGTAGGTGTCAT
TCTATTCTGGGGGGTGGGGTGGGGCAGGACAGCAAGGGGGAGGATTGGGAAGACAATAGCAGGCATGCTG
GGGATGCGGTGGGCTCTATGGCTTCTGAGGCGGAAAGAACCAGCTGGGGCTCTAGGGGGTATCCCCA
